>Addgene plasmid #62165 | pMuLE ENTR SV40 PuroR L5-L2 | depositor full sequence | sequence record 101449 | Full Sequence
CTAGATTACTACCCAGCTTTCTTGTACAAAGTTGGCATTATAAGAAAGCATTGCTTATCAATTTGTTGCA
ACGAACAGGTCACTATCAGTCAAAATAAAATCATTATTTGCCATCCAGCTGCAGGGCGGCCGCGATATCC
CCTATAGTGAGTCGTATTACATGGTCATAGCTGTTTCCTGGCAGCTCTGGCCCGTGTCTCAAAATCTCTG
ATGTTACATTGCACAAGATAAAAATATATCATCATGAACAATAAAACTGTCTGCTTACATAAACAGTAAT
ACAAGGGGTGTTATGAGCCATATTCAACGGGAAACGTCGAGGCCGCGATTAAATTCCAACATGGATGCTG
ATTTATATGGGTATAAATGGGCTCGCGATAATGTCGGGCAATCAGGTGCGACAATCTATCGCTTGTATGG
GAAGCCCGATGCGCCAGAGTTGTTTCTGAAACATGGCAAAGGTAGCGTTGCCAATGATGTTACAGATGAG
ATGGTCAGACTAAACTGGCTGACGGAATTTATGCCTCTTCCGACCATCAAGCATTTTATCCGTACTCCTG
ATGATGCATGGTTACTCACCACTGCGATCCCCGGAAAAACAGCATTCCAGGTATTAGAAGAATATCCTGA
TTCAGGTGAAAATATTGTTGATGCGCTGGCAGTGTTCCTGCGCCGGTTGCATTCGATTCCTGTTTGTAAT
TGTCCTTTTAACAGCGATCGCGTATTTCGTCTCGCTCAGGCGCAATCACGAATGAATAACGGTTTGGTTG
ATGCGAGTGATTTTGATGACGAGCGTAATGGCTGGCCTGTTGAACAAGTCTGGAAAGAAATGCATAAACT
TTTGCCATTCTCACCGGATTCAGTCGTCACTCATGGTGATTTCTCACTTGATAACCTTATTTTTGACGAG
GGGAAATTAATAGGTTGTATTGATGTTGGACGAGTCGGAATCGCAGACCGATACCAGGATCTTGCCATCC
TATGGAACTGCCTCGGTGAGTTTTCTCCTTCATTACAGAAACGGCTTTTTCAAAAATATGGTATTGATAA
TCCTGATATGAATAAATTGCAGTTTCATTTGATGCTCGATGAGTTTTTCTAATCAGAATTGGTTAATTGG
TTGTAACACTGGCAGAGCATTACGCTGACTTGACGGGACGGCGCAAGCTCATGACCAAAATCCCTTAACG
TGAGTTACGCGTCGTTCCACTGAGCGTCAGACCCCGTAGAAAAGATCAAAGGATCTTCTTGAGATCCTTT
TTTTCTGCGCGTAATCTGCTGCTTGCAAACAAAAAAACCACCGCTACCAGCGGTGGTTTGTTTGCCGGAT
CAAGAGCTACCAACTCTTTTTCCGAAGGTAACTGGCTTCAGCAGAGCGCAGATACCAAATACTGTTCTTC
TAGTGTAGCCGTAGTTAGGCCACCACTTCAAGAACTCTGTAGCACCGCCTACATACCTCGCTCTGCTAAT
CCTGTTACCAGTGGCTGCTGCCAGTGGCGATAAGTCGTGTCTTACCGGGTTGGACTCAAGACGATAGTTA
CCGGATAAGGCGCAGCGGTCGGGCTGAACGGGGGGTTCGTGCACACAGCCCAGCTTGGAGCGAACGACCT
ACACCGAACTGAGATACCTACAGCGTGAGCTATGAGAAAGCGCCACGCTTCCCGAAGGGAGAAAGGCGGA
CAGGTATCCGGTAAGCGGCAGGGTCGGAACAGGAGAGCGCACGAGGGAGCTTCCAGGGGGAAACGCCTGG
TATCTTTATAGTCCTGTCGGGTTTCGCCACCTCTGACTTGAGCGTCGATTTTTGTGATGCTCGTCAGGGG
GGCGGAGCCTATGGAAAAACGCCAGCAACGCGGCCTTTTTACGGTTCCTGGCCTTTTGCTGGCCTTTTGC
TCACATGTTCTTTCCTGCGTTATCCCCTGATTCTGTGGATAACCGTATTACCGCCTTTGAGTGAGCTGAT
ACCGCTCGCCGCAGCCGAACGACCGAGCGCAGCGAGTCAGTGAGCGAGGAAGCGGAAGAGCGCCCAATAC
GCAAACCGCCTCTCCCCGCGCGTTGGCCGATTCATTAATGCAGCTGGCACGACAGGTTTCCCGACTGGAA
AGCGGGCAGTGAGCGCAACGCAATTAATACGCGTACCGCTAGCCAGGAAGAGTTTGTAGAAACGCAAAAA
GGCCATCCGTCAGGATGGCCTTCTGCTTAGTTTGATGCCTGGCAGTTTATGGCGGGCGTCCTGCCCGCCA
CCCTCCGGGCCGTTGCTTCACAACGTTCAAATCCGCTCCCGGCGGATTTGTCCTACTCAGGAGAGCGTTC
ACCGACAAACAACAGATAAAACGAAAGGCCCAGTCTTCCGACTGAGCCTTTCGTTTTATTTGATGCCTGG
CAGTTCCCTACTCTCGCGTTAACGCTAGCATGGATGTTTTCCCAGTCACGACGTTGTAAAACGACGGCCA
GTCTTAAGCTCGGGCCCCAAATAATGATTTTATTTTGACTGATAGTGACCTGTTCGTTGCAACAAATTGA
TGAGCAATGCTTTTTTATAATGCCAACTTTGTATACAAAAGTTGCTGTGGAATGTGTGTCAGTTAGGGTG
TGGAAAGTCCCCAGGCTCCCCAGCAGGCAGAAGTATGCAAAGCATGCATCTCAATTAGTCAGCAACCAGG
TGTGGAAAGTCCCCAGGCTCCCCAGCAGGCAGAAGTATGCAAAGCATGCATCTCAATTAGTCAGCAACCA
TAGTCCCGCCCCTAACTCCGCCCATCCCGCCCCTAACTCCGCCCAGTTCCGCCCATTCTCCGCCCCATGG
CTGACTAATTTTTTTTATTTATGCAGAGGCCGAGGCCGCCTCGGCCTCTGAGCTATTCCAGAAGTAGTGA
GGAGGCTTTTTTGGAGGCCTAGGCTTTTGCAAAAAGCTTACCATGACCGAGTACAAGCCCACGGTGCGCC
TCGCCACCCGCGACGACGTCCCCAGGGCCGTACGCACCCTCGCCGCCGCGTTCGCCGACTACCCCGCCAC
GCGCCACACCGTCGATCCGGACCGCCACATCGAGCGGGTCACCGAGCTGCAAGAACTCTTCCTCACGCGC
GTCGGGCTCGACATCGGCAAGGTGTGGGTCGCGGACGACGGCGCCGCGGTGGCGGTCTGGACCACGCCGG
AGAGCGTCGAAGCGGGGGCGGTGTTCGCCGAGATCGGCCCGCGCATGGCCGAGTTGAGCGGTTCCCGGCT
GGCCGCGCAGCAACAGATGGAAGGCCTCCTGGCGCCGCACCGGCCCAAGGAGCCCGCGTGGTTCCTGGCC
ACCGTCGGCGTCTCGCCCGACCACCAGGGCAAGGGTCTGGGCAGCGCCGTCGTGCTCCCCGGAGTGGAGG
CGGCCGAGCGCGCCGGGGTGCCCGCCTTCCTGGAGACCTCCGCGCCCCGCAACCTCCCCTTCTACGAGCG
GCTCGGCTTCACCGTCACCGCCGACGTCGAGGTGCCCGAAGGACCGCGCACCTGGTGCATGACCCGCAAG
CCCGGTGCCTGACGCCCGCCCCACGACCCGCAGCGCCCGACCGAAAGGAGCGCACGACCCCATGCATCGC
CAGTCGAGCATGCAT
Features (pLannotate 1.2.2; 11 found; start..end, strand, type, name):
     11..110     -  protein_bind   attL2: mutant version of attL; recombination site for the Gateway® LR reaction LR Clonase™
    141..159     -  promoter       T7 promoter: promoter for bacteriophage T7 RNA polymerase
    293..1102    +  CDS            KanR: aminoglycoside phosphotransferase; aph(3')-Ia; confers resistance to kanamycin in bacteria or G418 (Geneticin®) in eukaryotes
   1249..1837    +  rep_origin     ori: high-copy-number ColE1/pMB1/pBR322/pUC origin of replication
   2020..2112    +  CDS            lacI (fragment): lac repressor; lacI; The lac repressor binds to the lac operator to inhibit transcription in E. coli. This inhibition can be relieved by adding lactose or isopropyl-β-D-thiogalactopyranoside (IPTG).
   2167..2194    -  terminator     rrnB T2 terminator: transcription terminator T2 from the E. coli rrnB gene
   2326..2369    +  terminator     rrnB T1 terminator: Escherichia coli rrnB; transcription terminator T1 from the E. coli rrnB gene
   2416..2452    -  CDS            lacZα (fragment): LacZα fragment of β-galactosidase; lacZ fragment
   2469..2564    +  protein_bind   attL5: mutant version of attL; recombination site for the Gateway® LR reaction LR Clonase™
   2574..2903    +  promoter       SV40 promoter: SV40 enhancer and early promoter
   2913..3512    +  CDS            PuroR: puromycin N-acetyltransferase; pac from Streptomyces alboniger; confers resistance to puromycin
