[The description below was written by a language model from this plasmid's Addgene catalogue record and pLannotate feature annotations shown in this document.]
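Description:
pMuLE ENTR SV40 PuroR L5-L2 is a small (about 3.6 kb) Gateway entry plasmid from the MuLE (Multiple Lentiviral Expression) modular cloning system. It is not itself a lentiviral vector: the feature table shows no LTRs, packaging signal or other viral elements. It serves instead as a donor of one expression module to be recombined into a lentiviral destination vector. The record gives no named backbone, but the annotated parts are typical of a pENTR/pDONR-type plasmid. These include a high-copy ColE1/pUC origin, a kanamycin resistance gene (aph(3')-Ia) for selection in E. coli, and rrnB T1 and T2 terminators upstream of the cloning region that shield the insert from read-through transcription. A T7 promoter and short residual lacI and lacZα fragments are also present and have no evident functional role.

The payload lies between an attL5 site and an attL2 site. It consists of the SV40 enhancer/early promoter directly followed by the puromycin N-acetyltransferase (pac) coding sequence, which confers puromycin resistance on mammalian cells. No polyadenylation signal is annotated within the module. In a MultiSite Gateway LR reaction, the mutant attL sites pair only with their matching att partners. The L5-L2 flanks therefore fix both the orientation and the position of this cassette, placing it as the last element in an ordered assembly alongside other MuLE entry modules. The construct is used to add a constitutive puromycin selection cassette to combinatorial lentiviral vectors, so that transduced mammalian cells carrying the other assembled elements can be selected.
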