Addgene plasmid #62165: pMuLE ENTR SV40 PuroR L5-L2
Purpose: MuLE (Multiple Lentiviral Expression) Entry vector containing a SV40 promoter and Puromycin module. Compatible with MultiSite Gateway cloning
Depositing lab: Ian Frew. Depositing organization: University of Zurich. Publication: A versatile modular vector system for rapid combinatorial mammalian genetics. Albers J, Danzer C, Rechsteiner M, Lehmann H, Brandt LP, Hejhal T, Catalano A, Busenhart P, Goncalves AF, Brandt S, Bode PK, Bode-Lesniewska B, Wild PJ, Frew IJ. J Clin Invest. 2015 Mar 9. pii: 79743. doi: 10.1172/JCI79743. PubMed 25751063.
Backbone
  Vector backbone: N/A
  Vector type: Mammalian Expression ; MuLE Gateway Entry Vector
Growth in bacteria
  Bacterial resistance: Kanamycin, 50 μg/mL
  Growth temperature: 37°C
  Growth strain: DH5alpha
  Copy number: High Copy
Gene/Insert
  Gene/Insert name: Puromycin
  Species: Synthetic
  Promoter: SV40
  Cloning method: Gateway Cloning
  Sequencing primers: 5′ M13-fwd; 3′ M13-rev
Terms and licenses: Academic/Nonprofit Terms; Industry Terms: Not Available to Industry
How to cite: pMuLE ENTR SV40 PuroR L5-L2 was a gift from Ian Frew (Addgene plasmid # 62165 ; http://n2t.net/addgene:62165 ; RRID:Addgene_62165)
