>Addgene plasmid #62165 | pMuLE ENTR SV40 PuroR L5-L2 | addgene partial sequence | sequence record 113875 | M13-F20 5'-TGTAAAACGACGGCCAGT-3'
GACTGATAGTGACCTGTTCGTTGCAACAAATTGATGAGCAATGCTTTTTTATAATGCCAACTTTGTATAC
AAAAGTTGCTGTGGAATGTGTGTCAGTTAGGGTGTGGAAAGTCCCCAGGCTCCCCAGCAGGCAGAAGTAT
GCAAAGCATGCATCTCAATTAGTCAGCAACCAGGTGTGGAAAGTCCCCAGGCTCCCCAGCAGGCAGAAGT
ATGCAAAGCATGCATCTCAATTAGTCAGCAACCATAGTCCCGCCCCTAACTCCGCCCATCCCGCCCCTAA
CTCCGCCCAGTTCCGCCCATTCTCCGCCCCATGGCTGACTAATTTTTTTTATTTATGCAGAGGCCGAGGC
CGCCTCGGCCTCTGAGCTATTCCAGAAGTAGTGAGGAGGCTTTTTTGGAGGCCTAGGCTTTTGCAAAAAG
CTTACCATGACCGAGTACAAGCCCACGGTGCGCCTCGCCACCCGCGACGACGTCCCCAGGGCCGTACGCA
CCCTCGCCGCCGCGTTCGCCGACTACCCCGCCACGCGCCACACCGTCGATCCGGACCGCCACATCGAGCG
GGTCACCGAGCTGCAAGAACTCTTCCTCACGCGCGTCGGGCTCGACATCGGCAAGGTGTGGGTCGCGGAC
GACGGCGCCGCGGTGGCGGTCTGGACCACGCCGGAGAGCGTCGAAGCGGGGGCGGTGTTCGCCGAGATCG
GCCCGCGCAT
