>Addgene plasmid #62165 | pMuLE ENTR SV40 PuroR L5-L2 | addgene partial sequence | sequence record 116368 | M13-Rev 5'-CAGGAAACAGCTATGACC-3'
CGCGGCCGCCCTGCAGCTGGATGGCAAATAATGATTTTATTTTGACTGATAGTGACCTGTTCGTTGCAAC
AAATTGATAAGCAATGCTTTCTTATAATGCCAACTTTGTACAAGAAAGCTGGGTAGTAATCTAGATGCAT
GCTCGACTGGCGATGCATGGGGTCGTGCGCTCCTTTCGGTCGGGCGCTGCGGGTCGTGGGGCGGGCGTCA
GGCACCGGGCTTGCGGGTCATGCACCAGGTGCGCGGTCCTTCGGGCACCTCGACGTCGGCGGTGACGGTG
AAGCCGAGCCGCTCGTAGAAGGGGAGGTTGCGGGGCGCGGAGGTCTCCAGGAAGGCGGGCACCCCGGCGC
GCTCGGCCGCCTCCACTCCGGGGAGCACGACGGCGCTGCCCAGACCCTTGCCCTGGTGGTCGGGCGAGAC
GCCGACGGTGGCCAGGAACCACGCGGGCTCCTTGGGCCGGTGCGGCGCCAGGAGGCCTTCCATCTGTTGC
TGCGCGGCCAGCCGGGAACCGCTCAACTCGGCCATGCGCGGGCCGATCTCGGCGAACACCGCCCCCGCTT
CGACGCTCTCCGGCGTGGTCCAGACCGCCACCGCGGCGCCGTCGTCCGCGACCCACACCTTGCCGATGTC
GAGCCCGACGCGCGTGAGGAAGAGTTCTTGCAGCTCGGTGACCCGCTCGATGTGGCGGTCCGGATCGACG
GTGTGGCGCGTGGC
